>Addgene plasmid #223595 | pHR-dSV40-CD80-mApple | addgene full sequence | sequence record 444050 | Addgene NGS Result
CGATACCGTCGACCTCGAGGGAATTAATTCGAGCTCGGTACCTTTAAGACCAATGACTTACAAGGCAGCT
GTAGATCTTAGCCACTTTTTAAAAGAAAAGGGGGGACTGGAAGGGCTAATTCACTCCCAACGAAGACAAG
ATCTGCTTTTTGCTTGTACTGGGTCTCTCTGGTTAGACCAGATCTGAGCCTGGGAGCTCTCTGGCTAACT
AGGGAACCCACTGCTTAAGCCTCAATAAAGCTTGCCTTGAGTGCTTCAAGTAGTGTGTGCCCGTCTGTTG
TGTGACTCTGGTAACTAGAGATCCCTCAGACCCTTTTAGTCAGTGTGGAAAATCTCTAGCAGCATCTAGA
ATTAATTCCGTGTATTCTATAGTGTCACCTAAATCGTATGTGTATGATACATAAGGTTATGTATTAATTG
TAGCCGCGTTCTAACGACAATATGTACAAGCCTAATTGTGTAGCATCTGGCTTACTGAAGCAGACCCTAT
CATCTCTCTCGTAAACTGCCGTCAGAGTCGGTTTGGTTGGACGAACCTTCTGAGTTTCTGGTAACGCCGT
CCCGCACCCGGAAATGGTCAGCGAACCAATCAGCAGGGTCATCGCTAGCCAGATCCTCTACGCCGGACGC
ATCGTGGCCGGCATCACCGGCGCCACAGGTGCGGTTGCTGGCGCCTATATCGCCGACATCACCGATGGGG
AAGATCGGGCTCGCCACTTCGGGCTCATGAGCGCTTGTTTCGGCGTGGGTATGGTGGCAGGCCCCGTGGC
CGGGGGACTGTTGGGCGCCATCTCCTTGCATGCACCATTCCTTGCGGCGGCGGTGCTCAACGGCCTCAAC
CTACTACTGGGCTGCTTCCTAATGCAGGAGTCGCATAAGGGAGAGCGTCGAATGGTGCACTCTCAGTACA
ATCTGCTCTGATGCCGCATAGTTAAGCCAGCCCCGACACCCGCCAACACCCGCTGACGCGCCCTGACGGG
CTTGTCTGCTCCCGGCATCCGCTTACAGACAAGCTGTGACCGTCTCCGGGAGCTGCATGTGTCAGAGGTT
TTCACCGTCATCACCGAAACGCGCGAGACGAAAGGGCCTCGTGATACGCCTATTTTTATAGGTTAATGTC
ATGATAATAATGGTTTCTTAGACGTCAGGTGGCACTTTTCGGGGAAATGTGCGCGGAACCCCTATTTGTT
TATTTTTCTAAATACATTCAAATATGTATCCGCTCATGAGACAATAACCCTGATAAATGCTTCAATAATA
TTGAAAAAGGAAGAGTATGAGTATTCAACATTTCCGTGTCGCCCTTATTCCCTTTTTTGCGGCATTTTGC
CTTCCTGTTTTTGCTCACCCAGAAACGCTGGTGAAAGTAAAAGATGCTGAAGATCAGTTGGGTGCACGAG
TGGGTTACATCGAACTGGATCTCAACAGCGGTAAGATCCTTGAGAGTTTTCGCCCCGAAGAACGTTTTCC
AATGATGAGCACTTTTAAAGTTCTGCTATGTGGCGCGGTATTATCCCGTATTGACGCCGGGCAAGAGCAA
CTCGGTCGCCGCATACACTATTCTCAGAATGACTTGGTTGAGTACTCACCAGTCACAGAAAAGCATCTTA
CGGATGGCATGACAGTAAGAGAATTATGCAGTGCTGCCATAACCATGAGTGATAACACTGCGGCCAACTT
ACTTCTGACAACGATCGGAGGACCGAAGGAGCTAACCGCTTTTTTGCACAACATGGGGGATCATGTAACT
CGCCTTGATCGTTGGGAACCGGAGCTGAATGAAGCCATACCAAACGACGAGCGTGACACCACGATGCCTG
TAGCAATGGCAACAACGTTGCGCAAACTATTAACTGGCGAACTACTTACTCTAGCTTCCCGGCAACAATT
AATAGACTGGATGGAGGCGGATAAAGTTGCAGGACCACTTCTGCGCTCGGCCCTTCCGGCTGGCTGGTTT
ATTGCTGATAAATCTGGAGCCGGTGAGCGTGGGTCTCGCGGTATCATTGCAGCACTGGGGCCAGATGGTA
AGCCCTCCCGTATCGTAGTTATCTACACGACGGGGAGTCAGGCAACTATGGATGAACGAAATAGACAGAT
CGCTGAGATAGGTGCCTCACTGATTAAGCATTGGTAACTGTCAGACCAAGTTTACTCATATATACTTTAG
ATTGATTTAAAACTTCATTTTTAATTTAAAAGGATCTAGGTGAAGATCCTTTTTGATAATCTCATGACCA
AAATCCCTTAACGTGAGTTTTCGTTCCACTGAGCGTCAGACCCCGTAGAAAAGATCAAAGGATCTTCTTG
AGATCCTTTTTTTCTGCGCGTAATCTGCTGCTTGCAAACAAAAAAACCACCGCTACCAGCGGTGGTTTGT
TTGCCGGATCAAGAGCTACCAACTCTTTTTCCGAAGGTAACTGGCTTCAGCAGAGCGCAGATACCAAATA
CTGTTCTTCTAGTGTAGCCGTAGTTAGGCCACCACTTCAAGAACTCTGTAGCACCGCCTACATACCTCGC
TCTGCTAATCCTGTTACCAGTGGCTGCTGCCAGTGGCGATAAGTCGTGTCTTACCGGGTTGGACTCAAGA
CGATAGTTACCGGATAAGGCGCAGCGGTCGGGCTGAACGGGGGGTTCGTGCACACAGCCCAGCTTGGAGC
GAACGACCTACACCGAACTGAGATACCTACAGCGTGAGCTATGAGAAAGCGCCACGCTTCCCGAAGGGAG
AAAGGCGGACAGGTATCCGGTAAGCGGCAGGGTCGGAACAGGAGAGCGCACGAGGGAGCTTCCAGGGGGA
AACGCCTGGTATCTTTATAGTCCTGTCGGGTTTCGCCACCTCTGACTTGAGCGTCGATTTTTGTGATGCT
CGTCAGGGGGGCGGAGCCTATGGAAAAACGCCAGCAACGCGGCCTTTTTACGGTTCCTGGCCTTTTGCTG
GCCTTTTGCTCACATGTTCTTTCCTGCGTTATCCCCTGATTCTGTGGATAACCGTATTACCGCCTTTGAG
TGAGCTGATACCGCTCGCCGCAGCCGAACGACCGAGCGCAGCGAGTCAGTGAGCGAGGAAGCGGAAGAGC
GCCCAATACGCAAACCGCCTCTCCCCGCGCGTTGGCCGATTCATTAATGCAGCTGTGGAATGTGTGTCAG
TTAGGGTGTGGAAAGTCCCCAGGCTCCCCAGCAGGCAGAAGTATGCAAAGCATGCATCTCAATTAGTCAG
CAACCAGGTGTGGAAAGTCCCCAGGCTCCCCAGCAGGCAGAAGTATGCAAAGCATGCATCTCAATTAGTC
AGCAACCATAGTCCCGCCCCTAACTCCGCCCATCCCGCCCCTAACTCCGCCCAGTTCCGCCCATTCTCCG
CCCCATGGCTGACTAATTTTTTTTATTTATGCAGAGGCCGAGGCCGCCTCGGCCTCTGAGCTATTCCAGA
AGTAGTGAGGAGGCTTTTTTGGAGGCCTAGGCTTTTGCAAAAAGCTTGGACACAAGACAGGCTTGCGAGA
TATGTTTGAGAATACCACTTTATCCCGCGTCAGGGAGAGGCAGTGCGTAAAAAGACGCGGACTCATGTGA
AATACTGGTTTTTAGTGCGCCAGATCTCTATAATCTCGCGCAACCTATTTTCCCCTCGAACACTTTTTAA
GCCGTAGATAAACAGGCTGGGACACTTCACATGAGCGAAAAATACATCGTCACCTGGGACATGTTGCAGA
TCCATGCACGTAAACTCGCAAGCCGACTGATGCCTTCTGAACAATGGAAAGGCATTATTGCCGTAAGCCG
TGGCGGTCTGTACCGGGTGCGTTACTGGCGCGTGAACTGGGTATTCGTCATGTCGATACCGTTTGTATTT
CCAGCTACGATCACGACAACCAGCGCGAGCTTAAAGTGCTGAAACGCGCAGAAGGCGATGGCGAAGGCTT
CATCGTTATTGATGACCTGGTGGATACCGGTGGTACTGCGGTTGCGATTCGTGAAATGTATCCAAAAGCG
CACTTTGTCACCATCTTCGCAAAACCGGCTGGTCGTCCGCTGGTTGATGACTATGTTGTTGATATCCCGC
AAGATACCTGGATTGAACAGCCGTGGGATATGGGCGTCGTATTCGTCCCGCCAATCTCCGGTCGCTAATC
TTTTCAACGCCTGGCACTGCCGGGCGTTGTTCTTTTTAACTTCAGGCGGGTTACAATAGTTTCCAGTAAG
TATTCTGGAGGCTGCATCCATGACACAGGCAAACCTGAGCGAAACCCTGTTCAAACCCCGCTTTAAACAT
CCTGAAACCTCGACGCTAGTCCGCCGCTTTAATCACGGCGCACAACCGCCTGTGCAGTCGGCCCTTGATG
GTAAAACCATCCCTCACTGGTATCGCATGATTAACCGTCTGATGTGGATCTGGCGCGGCATTGACCCACG
CGAAATCCTCGACGTCCAGGCACGTATTGTGATGAGCGATGCCGAACGTACCGACGATGATTTATACGAT
ACGGTGATTGGCTACCGTGGCGGCAACTGGATTTATGAGTGGGCCCCGGATCTTTGTGAAGGAACCTTAC
TTCTGTGGTGTGACATAATTGGACAAACTACCTACAGAGATTTAAAGCTCTAAGGTAAATATAAAATTTT
TAAGTGTATAATGTGTTAAACTACTGATTCTAATTGTTTGTGTATTTTAGATTCCAACCTATGGAACTGA
TGAATGGGAGCAGTGGTGGAATGCCTTTAATGAGGAAAACCTGTTTTGCTCAGAAGAAATGCCATCTAGT
GATGATGAGGCTACTGCTGACTCTCAACATTCTACTCCTCCAAAAAAGAAGAGAAAGGTAGAAGACCCCA
AGGACTTTCCTTCAGAATTGCTAAGTTTTTTGAGTCATGCTGTGTTTAGTAATAGAACTCTTGCTTGCTT
TGCTATTTACACCACAAAGGAAAAAGCTGCACTGCTATACAAGAAAATTATGGAAAAATATTCTGTAACC
TTTATAAGTAGGCATAACAGTTATAATCATAACATACTGTTTTTTCTTACTCCACACAGGCATAGAGTGT
CTGCTATTAATAACTATGCTCAAAAATTGTGTACCTTTAGCTTTTTAATTTGTAAAGGGGTTAATAAGGA
ATATTTGATGTATAGTGCCTTGACTAGAGATCATAATCAGCCATACCACATTTGTAGAGGTTTTACTTGC
TTTAAAAAACCTCCCACACCTCCCCCTGAACCTGAAACATAAAATGAATGCAATTGTTGTTGTTAACTTG
TTTATTGCAGCTTATAATGGTTACAAATAAAGCAATAGCATCACAAATTTCACAAATAAAGCATTTTTTT
CACTGCATTCTAGTTGTGGTTTGTCCAAACTCATCAATGTATCTTATCATGTCTGGATCAACTGGATAAC
TCAAGCTAACCAAAATCATCCCAAACTTCCCACCCCATACCCTATTACCACTGCCAATTACCTGTGGTTT
CATTTACTCTAAACCTGTGATTCCTCTGAATTATTTTCATTTTAAAGAAATTGTATTTGTTAAATATGTA
CTACAAACTTAGTAGTTGGAAGGGCTAATTCACTCCCAAAGAAGACAAGATATCCTTGATCTGTGGATCT
ACCACACACAAGGCTACTTCCCTGATTAGCAGAACTACACACCAGGGCCAGGGGTCAGATATCCACTGAC
CTTTGGATGGTGCTACAAGCTAGTACCAGTTGAGCCAGATAAGGTAGAAGAGGCCAATAAAGGAGAGAAC
ACCAGCTTGTTACACCCTGTGAGCCTGCATGGGATGGATGACCCGGAGAGAGAAGTGTTAGAGTGGAGGT
TTGACAGCCGCCTAGCATTTCATCACGTGGCCCGAGAGCTGCATCCGGAGTACTTCAAGAACTGCTGATA
TCGAGCTTGCTACAAGGGACTTTCCGCTGGGGACTTTCCAGGGAGGCGTGGCCTGGGCGGGACTGGGGAG
TGGCGAGCCCTCAGATCCTGCATATAAGCAGCTGCTTTTTGCCTGTACTGGGTCTCTCTGGTTAGACCAG
ATCTGAGCCTGGGAGCTCTCTGGCTAACTAGGGAACCCACTGCTTAAGCCTCAATAAAGCTTGCCTTGAG
TGCTTCAAGTAGTGTGTGCCCGTCTGTTGTGTGACTCTGGTAACTAGAGATCCCTCAGACCCTTTTAGTC
AGTGTGGAAAATCTCTAGCAGTGGCGCCCGAACAGGGACTTGAAAGCGAAAGGGAAACCAGAGGAGCTCT
CTCGACGCAGGACTCGGCTTGCTGAAGCGCGCACGGCAAGAGGCGAGGGGCGGCGACTGGTGAGTACGCC
AAAAATTTTGACTAGCGGAGGCTAGAAGGAGAGAGATGGGTGCGAGAGCGTCAGTATTAAGCGGGGGAGA
ATTAGATCGCGATGGGAAAAAATTCGGTTAAGGCCAGGGGGAAAGAAAAAATATAAATTAAAACATATAG
TATGGGCAAGCAGGGAGCTAGAACGATTCGCAGTTAATCCTGGCCTGTTAGAAACATCAGAAGGCTGTAG
ACAAATACTGGGACAGCTACAACCATCCCTTCAGACAGGATCAGAAGAACTTAGATCATTATATAATACA
GTAGCAACCCTCTATTGTGTGCATCAAAGGATAGAGATAAAAGACACCAAGGAAGCTTTAGACAAGATAG
AGGAAGAGCAAAACAAAAGTAAGACCACCGCACAGCAAGCGGCCGGCCGCTGATCTTCAGACCTGGAGGA
GGAGATATGAGGGACAATTGGAGAAGTGAATTATATAAATATAAAGTAGTAAAAATTGAACCATTAGGAG
TAGCACCCACCAAGGCAAAGAGAAGAGTGGTGCAGAGAGAAAAAAGAGCAGTGGGAATAGGAGCTTTGTT
CCTTGGGTTCTTGGGAGCAGCAGGAAGCACTATGGGCGCAGCGTCAATGACGCTGACGGTACAGGCCAGA
CAATTATTGTCTGGTATAGTGCAGCAGCAGAACAATTTGCTGAGGGCTATTGAGGCGCAACAGCATCTGT
TGCAACTCACAGTCTGGGGCATCAAGCAGCTCCAGGCAAGAATCCTGGCTGTGGAAAGATACCTAAAGGA
TCAACAGCTCCTGGGGATTTGGGGTTGCTCTGGAAAACTCATTTGCACCACTGCTGTGCCTTGGAATGCT
AGTTGGAGTAATAAATCTCTGGAACAGATTTGGAATCACACGACCTGGATGGAGTGGGACAGAGAAATTA
ACAATTACACAAGCTTAATACACTCCTTAATTGAAGAATCGCAAAACCAGCAAGAAAAGAATGAACAAGA
ATTATTGGAATTAGATAAATGGGCAAGTTTGTGGAATTGGTTTAACATAACAAATTGGCTGTGGTATATA
AAATTATTCATAATGATAGTAGGAGGCTTGGTAGGTTTAAGAATAGTTTTTGCTGTACTTTCTATAGTGA
ATAGAGTTAGGCAGGGATATTCACCATTATCGTTTCAGACCCACCTCCCAACCCCGAGGGGACCCGACAG
GCCCGAAGGAATAGAAGAAGAAGGTGGAGAGAGAGACAGAGACAGATCCATTCGATTAGTGAACGGATCT
CGACGGTATCGCCAAATGGCAGTATTCATCCACAATTTTAAAAGAAAAGGGGGGATTGGGGGGTACAGTG
CAGGGGAAAGAATAGTAGACATAATAGCAACAGACATACAAACTAAAGAATTACAAAAACAAATTACAAA
AATTCAAAATTTTCGGGTTTATTACAGGGACAGCAGAGATCCAGTTTGGATCGATAAGCTTGATATCGAG
GCAGGCAGAAGTATGCAAAGCATGCATCTCAATTAGTCAGCAACCATAGTCCCGCCCCTAACTCCGCCCA
TCCCGCCCCTAACTCCGCCCAGTTCCGCCCATTCTCCGCCCCATGGCTGACTAATTTTTTTTATTTATGC
AGAGGCCGAGGCCGCCTCGGCCTCTGAGCTATTCCAGAAGTAGTGAGGAGGCTTTTTTGGAGGCCTAGGC
TGAATTCTCATGGGCCACACACGGAGGCAGGGAACATCACCATCCAAGTGTCCATACCTCAATTTCTTTC
AGCTCTTGGTGCTGGCTGGTCTTTCTCACTTCTGTTCAGGTGTTATCCACGTGACCAAGGAAGTGAAAGA
AGTGGCAACGCTGTCCTGTGGTCACAATGTTTCTGTTGAAGAGCTGGCACAAACTCGCATCTACTGGCAA
AAGGAGAAGAAAATGGTGCTGACTATGATGTCTGGGGACATGAATATATGGCCCGAGTACAAGAACCGGA
CCATCTTTGATATCACTAATAACCTCTCCATTGTGATCCTGGCTCTGCGCCCATCTGACGAGGGCACATA
CGAGTGTGTTGTTCTGAAGTATGAAAAAGACGCTTTCAAGCGGGAACACCTGGCTGAAGTGACGTTATCA
GTCAAAGCTGACTTCCCTACACCTAGTATATCTGACTTTGAAATTCCAACTTCTAATATTAGAAGGATAA
TTTGCTCAACCTCTGGAGGTTTTCCAGAGCCTCACCTCTCCTGGTTGGAAAATGGAGAAGAATTAAATGC
CATCAACACAACAGTTTCCCAAGATCCTGAAACTGAGCTCTATGCTGTTAGCAGCAAACTGGATTTCAAT
ATGACAACCAACCACAGCTTCATGTGTCTCATCAAGTATGGACATTTAAGAGTGAATCAGACCTTCAACT
GGAATACAACCAAGCAAGAGCATTTTCCTGATAACCTGCTCCCATCCTGGGCCATTACCTTAATCTCAGT
AAATGGAATTTTTGTGATATGCTGCCTGACCTACTGCTTTGCCCCAAGATGCAGAGAGAGAAGGAGGAAT
GAGAGATTGAGAAGGGAAAGTGTACGCCCTGTACGTCTGCAGGATATCAAGCTTGCGGTACCGCGGGCCC
GGGATCCACCGGTCGCCACCGTGAGCAAGGGCGAGGAGAATAACATGGCCATCATCAAGGAGTTCATGCG
CTTCAAGGTGCACATGGAGGGCTCCGTGAACGGCCACGAGTTCGAGATCGAGGGCGAGGGCGAGGGCCGC
CCCTACGAGGCCTTTCAGACCGCTAAGCTGAAGGTGACCAAGGGTGGCCCCCTGCCCTTCGCCTGGGACA
TCCTGTCCCCTCAGTTCATGTACGGCTCCAAGGTCTACATTAAGCACCCAGCCGACATCCCCGACTACTT
CAAGCTGTCCTTCCCCGAGGGCTTCAGGTGGGAGCGCGTGATGAACTTCGAGGACGGCGGCATTATTCAC
GTTAACCAGGACTCCTCCCTGCAGGACGGCGTGTTCATCTACAAGGTGAAGCTGCGCGGCACCAACTTCC
CCTCCGACGGCCCCGTAATGCAGAAGAAGACCATGGGCTGGGAGGCCTCCGAGGAGCGGATGTACCCCGA
GGACGGCGCCCTGAAGAGCGAGATCAAGAAGAGGCTGAAGCTGAAGGACGGCGGCCACTACGCCGCCGAG
GTCAAGACCACCTACAAGGCCAAGAAGCCCGTGCAGCTGCCCGGCGCCTACATCGTCGACATCAAGTTGG
ACATCGTGTCCCACAACGAGGACTACACCATCGTGGAACAGTACGAACGCGCCGAGGGCCGCCACTCCAC
CGGCGGCATGGACGAGCTGTACAAGTAAAGCGGCCGCGACTCTAGAGTCGACCTGCAGGCATGCAAGCTT
GATATCAAGCTTATCGATAATCAACCTCTGGATTACAAAATTTGTGAAAGATTGACTGGTATTCTTAACT
ATGTTGCTCCTTTTACGCTATGTGGATACGCTGCTTTAATGCCTTTGTATCATGCTATTGCTTCCCGTAT
GGCTTTCATTTTCTCCTCCTTGTATAAATCCTGGTTGCTGTCTCTTTATGAGGAGTTGTGGCCCGTTGTC
AGGCAACGTGGCGTGGTGTGCACTGTGTTTGCTGACGCAACCCCCACTGGTTGGGGCATTGCCACCACCT
GTCAGCTCCTTTCCGGGACTTTCGCTTTCCCCCTCCCTATTGCCACGGCGGAACTCATCGCCGCCTGCCT
TGCCCGCTGCTGGACAGGGGCTCGGCTGTTGGGCACTGACAATTCCGTGGTGTTGTCGGGGAAATCATCG
TCCTTTCCTTGGCTGCTCGCCTGTGTTGCCACCTGGATTCTGCGCGGGACGTCCTTCTGCTACGTCCCTT
CGGCCCTCAATCCAGCGGACCTTCCTTCCCGCGGCCTGCTGCCGGCTCTGCGGCCTCTTCCGCGTCTTCG
CCTTCGCCCTCAGACGAGTCGGATCTCCCTTTGGGCCGCCTCCCCGCAT
Features (pLannotate 1.2.2; 35 found; start..end, strand, type, name):
     38..106     +  CDS            nef (fragment): NEF_HV1Z2 - Experimental evidence at protein level: Swiss-Prot protein existence level 1. Extracellular Nef protein targets CD4(+) T-lymphocytes for apoptosis by interacting with CXCR4 surface receptors. From Human immunodeficiency virus type 1 group M subtype D (isolate Z2/CDC-Z34) (HIV-1).
    108..341     +  LTR            3' LTR (ΔU3): self-inactivating 3' long terminal repeat (LTR) from HIV-1
    366..384     -  promoter       SP6 promoter: promoter for bacteriophage SP6 RNA polymerase
    612..891     +  CDS            TcR (fragment): tetracycline efflux protein; tet; confers resistance to tetracycline
    892..940     -  misc_feature   bom (fragment): basis of mobility region from pBR322
   1042..1077    -  CDS            rop (fragment): Rop protein, which maintains plasmids at low copy number; rop
   1172..1276    +  promoter       AmpR promoter: bla
   1277..2137    +  CDS            AmpR: β-lactamase; bla; confers resistance to ampicillin, carbenicillin, and related antibiotics
   2308..2896    +  rep_origin     ori: high-copy-number ColE1/pMB1/pBR322/pUC origin of replication
   3079..3135    +  CDS            lacI (fragment): lac repressor; lacI; The lac repressor binds to the lac operator to inhibit transcription in E. coli. This inhibition can be relieved by adding lactose or isopropyl-β-D-thiogalactopyranoside (IPTG).
   3142..3471    +  promoter       SV40 promoter: SV40 enhancer and early promoter
   3671..3790    +  CDS            gpt (fragment): XGPT_ECOLI - Also known as gpp, gxu. Experimental evidence at protein level: Swiss-Prot protein existence level 1. Purine salvage pathway enzyme that catalyzes the transfer of the ribosyl-5-phosphate group from 5-phospho-alpha-D-ribose 1- diphosphate (PRPP) to the N9 position of the 6-oxopurines guanine and xanthine to form the corresponding ribonucleotides GMP (guanosine 5'- monophosphate) and XMP (xanthosine 5'-monophosphate), with the release of PPi. To a lesser extent, also acts on hypoxanthine (PubMed:9100006, PubMed:3886014). Does not ribophosphorylate adenine (PubMed:3886014). From Esch
   3790..4125    +  CDS            gpt (fragment): XGPT_ECOLI - Also known as gpp, gxu. Experimental evidence at protein level: Swiss-Prot protein existence level 1. Purine salvage pathway enzyme that catalyzes the transfer of the ribosyl-5-phosphate group from 5-phospho-alpha-D-ribose 1- diphosphate (PRPP) to the N9 position of the 6-oxopurines guanine and xanthine to form the corresponding ribonucleotides GMP (guanosine 5'- monophosphate) and XMP (xanthosine 5'-monophosphate), with the release of PPi. To a lesser extent, also acts on hypoxanthine (PubMed:9100006, PubMed:3886014). Does not ribophosphorylate adenine (PubMed:3886014). From Esch
   4220..4525    +  CDS            frsA (fragment): FRSA_ECOLI - Also known as yafA. Experimental evidence at protein level: Swiss-Prot protein existence level 1. Catalyzes the hydrolysis of esters (PubMed:15808744). Displays esterase activity toward pNP-butyrate (PubMed:15808744). May stimulate mixed-acid fermentation by acting as a fermentation/respiration switch that down-regulates respiration and up- regulates fermentation rates (PubMed:15169777). From Escherichia coli (strain K12).
   4529..4603    +  CDS            small t antigen (fragment): SV40 (simian virus 40) small t antigen
   4605..4670    +  intron         small t intron: SV40 (simian virus 40) small t antigen intron
   4800..4820    +  CDS            SV40 NLS: nuclear localization signal of SV40 (simian virus 40) large T antigen
   5139..5222    +  CDS            large T antigen (fragment): large T antigen from SV40 (simian virus 40)
   5245..5379    +  polyA_signal   SV40 poly(A) signal: SV40 polyadenylation signal
   5546..5875    +  CDS            nef (fragment): NEF_HV1BR - Experimental evidence at protein level: Swiss-Prot protein existence level 1. Extracellular Nef protein targets CD4(+) T-lymphocytes for apoptosis by interacting with CXCR4 surface receptors (PubMed:14990729). From Human immunodeficiency virus type 1 group M subtype B (isolate BRU/LAI) (HIV-1).
   5923..6180    +  LTR            5' LTR (truncated): truncated 5' long terminal repeat (LTR) from HIV-1
   6227..6352    +  misc_feature   HIV-1 Ψ: packaging signal of human immunodeficiency virus type 1
   6336..6674    +  CDS            HIV-1 gag (fragment): gag protein from human immunodeficiency virus 1; gag
   6849..7082    +  misc_feature   RRE: The Rev response element (RRE) of HIV-1 allows for Rev-dependent mRNA export from the nucleus to the cytoplasm.
   7459..7559    +  CDS            Rev (fragment): human immunodeficiency virus 1 (HIV-1) Rev protein; rev; enhances nuclear export of unspliced and incompletely spliced viral mRNAs
   7596..7713    +  misc_feature   cPPT/CTS: central polypurine tract and central termination sequence of HIV-1
   7750..7769    -  misc_feature   MCS (fragment): pBluescript multiple cloning site
   7771..7981    +  promoter       SV40 promoter: SV40 early promoter
   7990..8853    +  CDS            CD80: CD80_HUMAN - Also known as CD28LG, CD28LG1, LAB7. Experimental evidence at protein level: Swiss-Prot protein existence level 1. (Microbial infection) Acts as a receptor for adenovirus subgroup B. From Homo sapiens (Human).
   8876..8903    +  misc_feature   MCS (fragment): multiple cloning site
   8911..9618    +  CDS            mApple: photostable monomeric derivative of DsRed (Shaner et al., 2008) mammalian codon-optimized
   9630..9660    +  misc_feature   MCS (fragment): pUC18/19 multiple cloning site
   9661..9679    +  misc_feature   MCS (fragment): pBluescript multiple cloning site
   9679..10267   +  misc_feature   WPRE: woodchuck hepatitis virus posttranscriptional regulatory element
  10268..21      +  misc_feature   MCS (fragment) (across the origin): pBluescript multiple cloning site
