[The description below was written by a language model from this plasmid's Addgene catalogue record and pLannotate feature annotations shown in this document.]
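Description:
pHR-dSV40-CD80-mApple is a lentiviral transfer plasmid on the pHR backbone for expressing human CD80 (B7-1) fused at its C terminus to the red fluorescent protein mApple in mammalian cells. It is maintained in E. coli through a high-copy ColE1/pUC-type origin and selected with ampicillin via the β-lactamase gene.

The viral portion of the roughly 10.3 kb plasmid runs from a truncated HIV-1 5' LTR through the Ψ packaging signal, a gag fragment, the Rev response element and the cPPT/CTS. It ends in a U3-deleted, self-inactivating 3' LTR, so the integrated provirus lacks LTR promoter activity and the transgene depends on the internal promoter. That promoter is annotated as an SV40 early promoter of about 210 bp. This is shorter than the enhancer-containing SV40 promoter annotated elsewhere in the backbone, which fits the "dSV40" in the name suggesting a truncated version, although the record does not explain the designation or its expression strength. The promoter drives the CD80 coding sequence, which is joined through a short linker of cloning-site origin to mammalian codon-optimised mApple. A WPRE follows to enhance transcript stability and expression. Outside the LTRs the backbone carries legacy pHR elements: an SV40 promoter with gpt fragments, SV40 small t intron and large T antigen fragments, an SV40 polyadenylation signal, and remnants of pBR322 sequences. No mammalian drug-selection marker is annotated within the viral cassette, so transduced cells would be identified by mApple fluorescence.

As a transfer vector it requires packaging and envelope functions supplied in trans to produce virus. The associated publication concerns the PD-L1:CD80 cis-heterodimer and its effects on CD28, PD-1 and CTLA-4 signalling, consistent with its use to generate cells displaying fluorescently tagged CD80.
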