Addgene plasmid #223595: pHR-dSV40-CD80-mApple
Purpose: Lentiviral expression of human CD80 with mApple in mammalian cells
Depositing lab: Enfu Hui. Depositing organization: University of California, San Diego (UCSD). Publication: PD-L1:CD80 Cis-Heterodimer Triggers the Co-stimulatory Receptor CD28 While Repressing the Inhibitory PD-1 and CTLA-4 Pathways. Zhao Y, Lee CK, Lin CH, Gassen RB, Xu X, Huang Z, Xiao C, Bonorino C, Lu LF, Bui JD, Hui E. Immunity. 2019 Dec 17;51(6):1059-1073.e9. doi: 10.1016/j.immuni.2019.11.003. Epub 2019 Nov 19. PubMed 31757674.
Backbone
  Vector backbone: pHR
  Vector type: Lentiviral ; Mammalian Expression
Growth in bacteria
  Bacterial resistance: Ampicillin, 100 μg/mL
  Growth temperature: 37°C
  Growth strain: NEB Stable
  Copy number: High Copy
Gene/Insert
  Gene/Insert name: CD80
  Species: H. sapiens (human)
  Entrez Gene: CD80 (a.k.a. B7, B7-1, B7.1, BB1, CD28LG, CD28LG1, LAB7)
  Tag / fusion protein: mApple (C terminal on insert)
  Cloning method: Gibson Cloning
  Sequencing primers: 5′ gcctctgcctctgagct; 3′ ccagaggttgattatcgataagc
Terms and licenses: Academic/Nonprofit Terms; Industry Terms: Not Available to Industry
Depositor comments: Plasmid lab code: L864
How to cite: pHR-dSV40-CD80-mApple was a gift from Enfu Hui (Addgene plasmid # 223595 ; http://n2t.net/addgene:223595 ; RRID:Addgene_223595)
